>Addgene plasmid #212461 | pTwist-SARS-CoV-2 Spike-deltaC18 InsertionR214-EPE | addgene full sequence | sequence record 432790 | Addgene NGS Result
ATGTTTGTGTTCCTCGTTCTCCTGCCCCTCGTTTCTTCCCAATGCGTGAACCTCACAACTAGAACGCAGC
TCCCACCCGCTTACACGAACTCTTTTACTCGTGGAGTATACTATCCCGATAAAGTCTTTAGGTCCAGTGT
CCTTCATTCTACTCAAGACCTTTTCCTGCCATTCTTCTCAAATGTCACCTGGTTCCATGCTATCCACGTT
TCTGGCACCAACGGAACTAAACGATTTGATAATCCCGTCTTGCCATTTAACGATGGCGTATACTTTGCCT
CAACGGAGAAGTCCAACATTATCCGGGGATGGATATTTGGCACCACCCTGGACTCCAAGACACAGTCTCT
CCTCATTGTGAACAACGCCACCAATGTCGTCATCAAAGTCTGTGAATTTCAATTTTGTAACGATCCCTTT
CTCGGGGTTTATTATCATAAGAATAACAAGTCTTGGATGGAGTCAGAGTTCCGCGTTTACAGTTCCGCTA
ACAACTGTACTTTTGAGTACGTTTCCCAACCATTTCTCATGGATCTTGAAGGGAAGCAAGGCAACTTCAA
GAATCTCCGCGAATTTGTGTTTAAGAATATAGACGGCTACTTCAAAATTTATAGCAAGCATACCCCGATA
AATCTGGTTCGGGAACCCGAAGATCTCCCTCAAGGCTTCTCCGCGTTGGAACCCCTCGTGGACTTGCCGA
TTGGCATCAACATCACCCGGTTCCAAACCCTTCTTGCCCTTCATCGAAGCTACCTCACGCCTGGCGACAG
TAGTAGTGGTTGGACAGCGGGCGCAGCAGCCTACTATGTGGGATATTTGCAACCACGCACCTTTCTTCTC
AAATATAACGAAAACGGAACAATTACCGATGCCGTAGACTGTGCCCTCGATCCCCTGTCCGAAACTAAAT
GCACACTCAAGTCCTTCACAGTTGAGAAAGGCATATACCAAACCAGTAACTTCCGCGTCCAACCCACCGA
ATCCATTGTTCGATTCCCTAACATCACCAATTTGTGTCCTTTCGGTGAAGTATTTAATGCCACTCGATTT
GCATCAGTTTATGCCTGGAATCGCAAGCGAATATCAAATTGTGTTGCAGATTATAGTGTCCTGTATAATA
GCGCATCATTCAGCACTTTTAAGTGTTATGGGGTCAGCCCTACGAAATTGAATGACTTGTGTTTTACCAA
CGTTTACGCAGATTCTTTCGTCATACGCGGCGACGAAGTCCGACAGATTGCACCGGGGCAAACCGGAAAG
ATAGCAGACTATAATTATAAGTTGCCGGATGACTTCACCGGCTGCGTTATAGCATGGAACTCCAATAATC
TCGATTCAAAAGTCGGCGGCAACTATAATTATCTTTACCGCCTGTTTCGCAAGTCAAATCTGAAGCCCTT
TGAACGTGACATCTCCACCGAAATTTATCAAGCTGGCAGCACCCCATGTAATGGAGTGGAAGGGTTTAAC
TGTTATTTTCCCCTTCAATCATACGGATTTCAACCAACAAATGGGGTGGGCTATCAACCATATCGGGTGG
TAGTCTTGAGCTTTGAGCTGCTCCACGCACCGGCTACAGTTTGCGGACCGAAGAAAAGCACTAACCTGGT
GAAGAATAAATGTGTGAACTTCAACTTTAATGGGCTCACCGGAACAGGGGTGCTGACAGAATCAAACAAG
AAATTTCTCCCTTTTCAACAATTTGGTAGAGACATTGCCGATACCACAGATGCCGTCCGCGATCCGCAAA
CACTGGAAATCCTCGATATAACACCCTGTAGCTTCGGCGGGGTCAGCGTGATAACTCCCGGAACGAACAC
ATCCAACCAAGTGGCTGTCCTGTATCAAGATGTCAACTGTACCGAAGTCCCTGTGGCGATACACGCCGAC
CAACTGACACCCACCTGGAGAGTCTACTCAACAGGTTCCAATGTCTTTCAAACTAGAGCGGGTTGTCTCA
TTGGCGCTGAGCATGTCAATAATTCATACGAATGTGATATTCCTATTGGGGCAGGAATCTGTGCGTCTTA
TCAAACTCAAACGAACTCACCACGGCGCGCTCGCTCAGTAGCCAGCCAGTCCATAATCGCCTATACCATG
AGTCTCGGGGCTGAGAACTCCGTGGCTTATTCAAACAATTCCATCGCAATCCCAACTAACTTTACCATTA
GCGTTACCACGGAAATCTTGCCCGTCAGCATGACTAAGACGAGCGTAGACTGTACGATGTATATCTGTGG
GGATTCCACCGAGTGTAGCAACCTCTTGCTTCAATACGGGTCTTTCTGTACTCAACTCAACCGAGCATTG
ACCGGAATTGCGGTCGAACAAGACAAGAATACCCAAGAGGTGTTCGCACAAGTAAAGCAAATATACAAAA
CGCCGCCAATCAAAGATTTTGGCGGGTTTAATTTTAGCCAAATACTGCCAGACCCATCTAAGCCTTCAAA
ACGCAGCTTTATCGAGGATCTGCTGTTCAACAAAGTTACGTTGGCTGACGCGGGTTTCATTAAGCAGTAT
GGGGATTGTTTGGGAGACATTGCGGCCCGCGACCTTATCTGTGCTCAAAAATTCAATGGGTTGACAGTTC
TGCCCCCTCTGCTCACTGATGAGATGATTGCACAGTATACATCAGCATTGTTGGCAGGAACCATTACATC
CGGCTGGACTTTTGGCGCGGGTGCGGCCCTTCAAATACCTTTCGCTATGCAAATGGCTTACAGATTCAAT
GGGATTGGTGTCACGCAAAATGTATTGTATGAAAATCAGAAGCTGATCGCTAATCAATTTAACAGCGCGA
TTGGCAAGATCCAAGATTCACTGTCAAGCACAGCGTCCGCCCTCGGCAAACTCCAAGATGTTGTGAATCA
AAACGCCCAGGCCCTGAATACCCTCGTGAAGCAACTGAGTTCTAACTTCGGCGCAATCTCCAGCGTCCTC
AACGACATATTGTCCAGACTTGATAAGGTGGAAGCCGAGGTGCAAATTGATCGGCTCATCACAGGCAGGC
TCCAGTCACTCCAAACTTATGTGACACAACAGTTGATCCGGGCTGCTGAGATACGAGCAAGCGCCAACCT
GGCCGCCACTAAAATGTCAGAGTGCGTGCTCGGGCAGTCCAAACGGGTTGACTTTTGTGGCAAGGGCTAT
CACTTGATGTCCTTCCCCCAATCCGCCCCACATGGAGTGGTCTTTCTCCACGTCACTTATGTCCCTGCTC
AAGAGAAGAACTTTACGACAGCTCCAGCAATCTGTCACGATGGCAAAGCGCACTTTCCCAGGGAAGGCGT
TTTCGTCAGTAATGGCACGCATTGGTTTGTGACCCAAAGGAATTTCTATGAACCCCAAATCATAACCACT
GACAATACATTTGTCTCAGGCAACTGTGATGTGGTCATTGGGATCGTGAACAACACGGTATATGATCCCC
TGCAACCCGAGTTGGATAGCTTCAAAGAGGAATTGGATAAATACTTTAAGAATCATACTTCACCCGATGT
TGATCTCGGGGACATATCAGGAATAAATGCAAGTGTCGTCAACATTCAGAAAGAGATTGATCGCCTTAAT
GAGGTCGCCAAGAACTTGAATGAATCTTTGATCGACTTGCAAGAACTGGGCAAATACGAACAATATATTA
AATGGCCCTGGTACATTTGGTTGGGCTTTATCGCCGGACTTATAGCTATCGTTATGGTCACAATTATGTT
GTGCTGTATGACTAGCTGTTGTTCCTGCTTGAAAGGATGTTGCAGTTGCGGATCTTGTTGTAAATAAAGG
ATCCTCTAGAAGTTGTCTCCTCCTGCACTGACTGACTGATACAATCGATTTCTGGATCCGCAGGCCTAAT
CAACCTCTGGATTACAAAATTTGTGAAAGATTGACTGGTATTCTTAACTATGTTGCTCCTTTTACGCTAT
GTGGATACGCTGCTTTAATGCCTTTGTATCATGCTATTGCTTCCCGTATGGCTTTCATTTTCTCCTCCTT
GTATAAATCCTGGTTGCTGTCTCTTTATGAGGAGTTGTGGCCCGTTGTCAGGCAACGTGGCGTGGTGTGC
ACTGTGTTTGCTGACGCAACCCCCACTGGTTGGGGCATTGCCACCACCTGTCAGCTCCTTTCCGGGACTT
TCGCTTTCCCCCTCCCTATTGCCACGGCGGAACTCATCGCCGCCTGCCTTGCCCGCTGCTGGACAGGGGC
TCGGCTGTTGGGCACTGACAATTCCGTGGTGTTGTCGGGGAAGCTGACGTCCTTTCCATGGCTGCTCGCC
TGTGTTGCCACCTGGATTCTGCGCGGGACGTCCTTCTGCTACGTCCCTTCGGCCCTCAATCCAGCGGACC
TTCCTTCCCGCGGCCTGCTGCCGGCTCTGCGGCCTCTTCCGCGTCTTCGCCTTCGCCCTCAGACGAGTCG
GATCTCCCTTTGGGCCGCCTCCCCGCCTGTCTAGCTTGACTGACTGAGATACAGCGTACCTTCAGCTCAC
AGACATGATAAGATACATTGATGAGTTTGGACAAACCACAACTAGAATGCAGTGAAAAAAATGCTTTATT
TGTGAAATTTGTGATGCTATTGCTTTATTTGTAACCATTATAAGCTGCAATAAACAAGTTAACAACAACA
ATTGCATTCATTTTATGTTTCAGGTTCAGGGGGAGGTGTGGGAGGTTTTTTAAAGCAAGTAAAACCTCTA
CAAATGTGGTATTGGCCCATCTCTATCGGTATCGTAGCATAACCCCTTGGGGCCTCTAAACGGGTCTTGA
GGGGTTTTTTGTGCCCCTCGGGCCGGATTGCTATCTACCGGCATTGGCGCAGAAAAAAATGCCTGATGCG
ACGCTGCGCGTCTTATACTCCCACATATGCCAGATTCAGCAACGGATACGGCTTCCCCAACTTGCCCACT
TCCATACGTGTCCTCCTTACCAGAAATTTATCCTTAAGGTCGTCAGCTATCCTGCAGGCGATCTCTCGAT
TTCGATCAAGACATTCCTTTAATGGTCTTTTCTGGACACCACTAGGGGTCAGAAGTAGTTCATCAAACTT
TCTTCCCTCCCTAATCTCATTGGTTACCTTGGGCTATCGAAACTTAATTAAGCGATCTGCATCTCAATTA
GTCAGCAACCATAGTCCCGCCCCTAACTCCGCCCATCCCGCCCCTAACTCCGCCCAGTTCCGCCCATTCT
CCGCCCCATCGCTGACTAATTTTTTTTATTTATGCAGAGGCCGAGGCCGCCTCGGCCTCTGAGCTATTCC
AGAAGTAGTGAGGAGGCTTTTTTGGAGGCCTAGGCTTTTGCAAAGGAGGTAGCCAACATGATTGAACAAG
ATGGATTGCACGCAGGTTCTCCCGCCGCTTGGGTGGAGAGGCTATTCGGCTATGACTGGGCACAACAGAC
AATCGGCTGCTCTGATGCCGCCGTGTTCCGGCTGTCAGCGCAGGGGCGCCCGGTTCTTTTTGTCAAGACC
GACCTGTCCGGTGCCCTGAATGAACTCCAGGACGAGGCAGCGCGGCTATCGTGGCTGGCCACGACGGGCG
TTCCTTGCGCAGCTGTGCTCGACGTTGTCACTGAAGCGGGAAGGGACTGGCTGCTATTGGGCGAAGTGCC
GGGGCAGGATCTCCTGTCATCTCACCTTGCTCCTGCCGAGAAAGTATCCATCATGGCTGATGCAATGCGG
CGGCTGCATACGCTTGATCCGGCTACCTGCCCATTCGACCACCAAGCGAAACATCGCATCGAGCGAGCAC
GTACTCGGATGGAAGCCGGTCTTGTCGATCAGGATGATCTGGACGAAGAGCATCAGGGGCTCGCGCCAGC
CGAACTGTTCGCCAGGCTCAAGGCGCGGATGCCCGACGGCGAGGATCTCGTCGTGACCCACGGCGATGCC
TGCTTGCCGAATATCATGGTGGAAAATGGCCGCTTTTCTGGATTCATCGACTGTGGCCGGCTGGGTGTGG
CGGACCGCTATCAGGACATAGCGTTGGCTACCCGTGATATTGCTGAAGAGCTTGGCGGCGAATGGGCTGA
CCGCTTCCTCGTGCTTTACGGTATCGCCGCTCCCGATTCGCAGCGCATCGCCTTCTATCGCCTTCTTGAC
GAGTTCTTCTAGTATGTAAGCCCTGTGCCTTCTAGTTGCCAGCCATCTGTTGTTTGCCCCTCCCCCGTGC
CTTCCTTGACCCTGGAAGGTGCCACTCCCACTGTCCTTTCCTAATAAAATGAGGAAATTGCATCGCATTG
TCTGAGTAGGTGTCATTCTATTCTGGGGGGTGGGGTGGGGCAGGACAGCAAGGGGGAGGATTGGGAAGAC
AATAGCAGGCATGCTGGGGATGCGGTGGGCTCTATGGTTAATTAACCAGTCAAGTCAGCTACTTGGCGAG
ATCGACTTGTCTGGGTTTCGACTACGCTCAGAATTGCGTCAGTCAAGTTCGATCTGGTCCTTGCTATTGC
ACCCGTTCTCCGATTACGAGTTTCATTTAAATCATGTGAGCAAAAGGCCAGCAAAAGGCCAGGAACCGTA
AAAAGGCCGCGTTGCTGGCGTTTTTCCATAGGCTCCGCCCCCCTGACGAGCATCACAAAAATCGACGCTC
AAGTCAGAGGTGGCGAAACCCGACAGGACTATAAAGATACCAGGCGTTTCCCCCTGGAAGCTCCCTCGTG
CGCTCTCCTGTTCCGACCCTGCCGCTTACCGGATACCTGTCCGCCTTTCTCCCTTCGGGAAGCGTGGCGC
TTTCTCATAGCTCACGCTGTAGGTATCTCAGTTCGGTGTAGGTCGTTCGCTCCAAGCTGGGCTGTGTGCA
CGAACCCCCCGTTCAGCCCGACCGCTGCGCCTTATCCGGTAACTATCGTCTTGAGTCCAACCCGGTAAGA
CACGACTTATCGCCACTGGCAGCAGCCACTGGTAACAGGATTAGCAGAGCGAGGTATGTAGGCGGTGCTA
CAGAGTTCTTGAAGTGGTGGCCTAACTACGGCTACACTAGAAGAACAGTATTTGGTATCTGCGCTCTGCT
GAAGCCAGTTACCTTCGGAAAAAGAGTTGGTAGCTCTTGATCCGGCAAACAAACCACCGCTGGTAGCGGT
GGTTTTTTTGTTTGCAAGCAGCAGATTACGCGCAGAAAAAAAGGATCTCAAGAAGATCCTTTGATCTTTT
CTACGGGGTCTGACGCTCAGTGGAACGAAAACTCACGTTAAGGGATTTTGGTCATGAGATTATCAAAAAG
GATCTTCACCTAGATCCTTTTAAATTAAAAATGAAGTTTTAAATCAATCTAAAGTATATATGAGTAAACT
TGGTCTGACAGTTACCAATGCTTAATCAGTGAGGCACCTATCTCAGCGATCTGTCTATTTCGTTCATCCA
TAGTTGCATTTAAATTTCCGAACTCTCCAAGGCCCTCGTCGGAAAATCTTCAAACCTTTCGTCCGATCCA
TCTTGCAGGCTACCTCTCGAACGAACTATCGCAAGTCTCTTGGCCGGCCTTGCGCCTTGGCTATTGCTTG
GCAGCGCCTATCGCCAGGTATTACTCCAATCCCGAATATCCGAGATCGGGATCACCCGAGAGAAGTTCAA
CCTACATCCTCAATCCCGATCTATCCGAGATCCGAGGAATATCGAAATCGGGGCGCGCCTGGTGTACCGA
GAACGATCCTCTCAGTGCGAGTCTCGACGATCCATATCGTTGCTTGGCAGTCAGCCAGTCGGAATCCAGC
TTGGGACCCAGGAAGTCCAATCGTCAGATATTGTACTCAAGCCTGGTCACGGCAGCGTACCGATCTGTTT
AAACCTAGATATTGATAGTCTGATCGGTCAACGTATAATCGAGTCCTAGCTTTTGCAAACATCTATCAAG
AGACAGGATCAGCAGGAGGCTTTCGCATGAGTATTCAACATTTCCGTGTCGCCCTTATTCCCTTTTTTGC
GGCATTTTGCCTTCCTGTTTTTGCTCACCCAGAAACGCTGGTGAAAGTAAAAGATGCTGAAGATCAGTTG
GGTGCGCGAGTGGGTTACATCGAACTGGATCTCAACAGCGGTAAGATCCTTGAGAGTTTTCGCCCCGAAG
AACGCTTTCCAATGATGAGCACTTTTAAAGTTCTGCTATGTGGCGCGGTATTATCCCGTATTGACGCCGG
GCAAGAGCAACTCGGTCGCCGCATACACTATTCTCAGAATGACTTGGTTGAGTATTCACCAGTCACAGAA
AAGCATCTTACGGATGGCATGACAGTAAGAGAATTATGCAGTGCTGCCATAACCATGAGTGATAACACTG
CGGCCAACTTACTTCTGACAACGATTGGAGGACCGAAGGAGCTAACCGCTTTTTTGCACAACATGGGGGA
TCATGTAACTCGCCTTGATCGTTGGGAACCGGAGCTGAATGAAGCCATACCAAACGACGAGCGTGACACC
ACGATGCCTGTAGCAATGGCAACAACCTTGCGTAAACTATTAACTGGCGAACTACTTACTCTAGCTTCCC
GGCAACAGTTGATAGACTGGATGGAGGCGGATAAAGTTGCAGGACCACTTCTGCGCTCGGCCCTTCCGGC
TGGCTGGTTTATTGCTGATAAATCTGGAGCCGGTGAGCGTGGGTCTCGCGGTATCATTGCAGCACTGGGG
CCAGATGGTAAGCCCTCCCGTATCGTAGTTATCTACACGACGGGGAGTCAGGCAACTATGGATGAACGAA
ATAGACAGATCGCTGAGATAGGTGCCTCACTGATTAAGCATTGGTAACCGATTCTAGGTGCATTGGCGCA
GAAAAAAATGCCTGATGCGACGCTGCGCGTCTTATACTCCCACATATGCCAGATTCAGCAACGGATACGG
CTTCCCCAACTTGCCCACTTCCATACGTGTCCTCCTTACCAGAAATTTATCCTTAAGATCCCGAATCGTT
TAAACTCGACTCTGGCTCTATCGAATCTCCGTCGTTTCGAGCTTACGCGAACAGCCGTGGCGCTCATTTG
CTCGTCGGGCATCGAATCTCGTCAGCTATCGTCAGCTTACCTTTTTGGCAGCGATCGCGGCTCCCGACAT
CTTGGACCATTAGCTCCACAGGTATCTTCTTCCCTCTAGTGGTCATAACAGCAGCTTCAGCTACCTCTCA
ATTCAAAAAACCCCTCAAGACCCGTTTAGAGGCCCCAAGGGGTTATGCTATCAATCGTTGCGTTACACAC
ACAAAAAACCAACACACATCCATCTTCGATGGATAGCGATTTTATTATCTAACTGCTGATCGAGTGTAGC
CAGATCTAGTAATCAATTACGGGGTCATTAGTTCATAGCCCATATATGGAGTTCCGCGTTACATAACTTA
CGGTAAATGGCCCGCCTGGCTGACCGCCCAACGACCCCCGCCCATTGACGTCAATAATGACGTATGTTCC
CATAGTAACGCCAATAGGGACTTTCCATTGACGTCAATGGGTGGAGTATTTACGGTAAACTGCCCACTTG
GCAGTACATCAAGTGTATCATATGCCAAGTACGCCCCCTATTGACGTCAATGACGGTAAATGGCCCGCCT
GGCATTATGCCCAGTACATGACCTTATGGGACTTTCCTACTTGGCAGTACATCTACGTATTAGTCATCGC
TATTACCATGCTGATGCGGTTTTGGCAGTACATCAATGGGCGTGGATAGCGGTTTGACTCACGGGGATTT
CCAAGTCTCCACCCCATTGACGTCAATGGGAGTTTGTTTTGGCACCAAAATCAACGGGACTTTCCAAAAT
GTCGTAACAACTCCGCCCCATTGACGCAAATGGGCGGTAGGCGTGTACGGTGGGAGGTCTATATAAGCAG
AGCTGGTTTAGTGAACCGTCAGATCGCCTGGAGACGCCATCCACGCTGTTTTGACCTCCATAGAAGACAC
CGGGACCGATCCAGCCTCCCCTCGAAGCTTACATGTGGTACCGAGCTCGGATCCTGAGAACTTCAGGGTG
AGTCTATGGGACCCTTGATGTTTTCTTTCCCCTTCTTTTCTATGGTTAAGTTCATGTCATAGGAAGGGGA
GAAGTAACAGGGTACACATATTGACCAAATCAGGGTAATTTTGCATTTGTAATTTTAAAAAATGCTTTCT
TCTTTTAATATACTTTTTTGTTTATCTTATTTCTAATACTTTCCCTAATCTCTTTCTTTCAGGGCAATAA
TGATACAATGTATCATGCCTCTTTGCACCATTCTAAAGAATAACAGTGATAATTTCTGGGTTAAGGCAAT
AGCAATATTTCTGCATATAAATATTTCTGCATATAAATTGTAACTGATGTAAGAGGTTTCATATTGCTAA
TAGCAGCTACAATCCAGCTACCATTCTGCTTTTATTTTATGGTTGGGATAAGGCTGGATTATTCTGAGTC
CAAGCTAGGCCCTTTTGCTAATCATGTTCATACCTCTTATCTTCCTCCCACAGCTCCTGGGCAACGTGCT
GGTCTGTGTGCTGGCCCATCACTTTGGCAAAGGCGGCCGCC
Features (pLannotate 1.2.2; 21 found; start..end, strand, type, name):
      1..3774    +  CDS            S: SPIKE_SARS2 - Experimental evidence at protein level: Swiss-Prot protein existence level 1. [Spike glycoprotein]: May down-regulate host tetherin (BST2) by lysosomal degradation, thereby counteracting its antiviral activity. From Severe acute respiratory syndrome coronavirus 2 (2019-nCoV) (SARS-CoV-2).
   3848..4436    +  misc_feature   WPRE: woodchuck hepatitis virus posttranscriptional regulatory element
   4489..4610    -  polyA_signal   SV40 poly(A) signal: SV40 polyadenylation signal
   4633..4702    -  CDS            large T antigen (fragment): large T antigen from SV40 (simian virus 40)
   4725..4771    +  terminator     T7 terminator: transcription terminator for bacteriophage T7 RNA polymerase
   4801..4937    +  terminator     rrnG terminator: transcription terminator from the E. coli ribosomal RNA rrnG operon (Albrechtsen et al., 1991)
   4982..5053    +  misc_feature   3' β-globin insulator: insulator downstream of the human β-globin locus (Farrell et al., 2002)
   5098..5294    +  promoter       SV40 promoter: SV40 early promoter
   5308..6099    +  CDS            neo: KKA2_KLEPN - Also known as kan, nptII. Experimental evidence at protein level: Swiss-Prot protein existence level 1. Resistance to kanamycin, neomycin, paromomycin, ribostamycin, butirosin and gentamicin B. From Klebsiella pneumoniae.
   6113..6337    +  polyA_signal   bGH poly(A) signal: bovine growth hormone polyadenylation signal
   6533..7121    -  rep_origin     ori: high-copy-number ColE1/pMB1/pBR322/pUC origin of replication
   7293..7357    -  CDS            bla(M) (fragment): β-lactamase lacking the signal sequence; bla(M); allows cytosolic expression of β-lactamase
   7867..8727    +  CDS            AmpR: β-lactamase; bla; confers resistance to ampicillin, carbenicillin, and related antibiotics
   8740..8876    +  terminator     rrnG terminator: transcription terminator from the E. coli ribosomal RNA rrnG operon (Albrechtsen et al., 1991)
   9028..9099    +  misc_feature   5' β-globin insulator: insulator upstream of the human β-globin locus (Farrell et al., 2002)
   9104..9150    -  terminator     T7 terminator: transcription terminator for bacteriophage T7 RNA polymerase
   9168..9216    -  polyA_signal   poly(A) signal: synthetic polyadenylation signal
   9297..9600    +  enhancer       CMV enhancer: human cytomegalovirus immediate early enhancer
   9673..9690    -  promoter       CMV promoter (fragment): human cytomegalovirus (CMV) immediate early promoter
   9753..9804    +  promoter       CMVd2 promoter: truncated human cytomegalovirus (CMV) immediate early promoter that yields moderately reduced expression relative to the full-length promoter
   9938..10413   +  intron         β-globin intron: internally truncated intron from human β-globin
