[The description below was written by a language model from this plasmid's Addgene catalogue record and pLannotate feature annotations shown in this document.]
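Description:
pTwist-SARS-CoV-2 Spike-deltaC18 InsertionR214-EPE is a 10.5 kb mammalian expression plasmid built on the Twist pTwist-CMV-BetaGlobin-WPRE-Neo backbone. It encodes a variant of the SARS-CoV-2 spike glycoprotein for making spike-pseudotyped virus particles. It is propagated in E. coli from a high-copy ColE1/pUC-type origin under ampicillin selection (AmpR). A separate cassette, consisting of the SV40 early promoter, neo and the bGH polyadenylation signal, allows G418 selection in mammalian cells.

The spike open reading frame is annotated as a single coding sequence of about 3.8 kb. The catalogue describes the mutation only as an insertion at R214. The construct name indicates that the inserted residues are EPE and that the spike lacks its C-terminal 18 amino acids, a cytoplasmic-tail truncation commonly used to improve spike incorporation into pseudovirions. The feature table does not annotate either change on its own.

The catalogue lists the promoter as CAG. However, the annotated elements upstream of the insert are a CMV enhancer, CMV promoter segments and a truncated human β-globin intron, which fits the CMV-BetaGlobin backbone name better than a CAG promoter. Downstream of the spike sequence, a WPRE enhances transcript stability and expression, and it is followed by an SV40 polyadenylation region. β-Globin insulator elements and bacterial and T7 terminators flank the expression unit, isolating it from neighbouring transcription.

No viral packaging elements are annotated, so the plasmid appears to serve as an envelope expression plasmid supplied alongside separate packaging and reporter constructs. The associated study concerns SARS-CoV-2 evolution and escape from mRNA vaccine-induced humoral immunity, which suggests use in assessing how this mutation affects antibody neutralization.
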