Addgene plasmid #212461: pTwist-SARS-CoV-2 Spike-deltaC18 InsertionR214-EPE
Purpose: Encodes SARS-CoV-2 spike R214 insertion for pseudovirus production
Depositing lab: Alejandro Balazs. Depositing organization: Massachusetts General Hospital. Publication: Ongoing evolution of SARS-CoV-2 drives escape from mRNA vaccine-induced humoral immunity. Roederer AL, Cao Y, Denis KS, Sheehan ML, Li CJ, Lam EC, Gregory DJ, Poznansky MC, Iafrate AJ, Canaday DH, Gravenstein S, Garcia-Beltran WF, Balazs AB. medRxiv [Preprint]. 2024 Mar 7:2024.03.05.24303815. doi: 10.1101/2024.03.05.24303815. PubMed 38496628.
Backbone
  Vector backbone: pTwist-CMV-BetaGlobin-WPRE-Neo
  Backbone manufacturer: Twist
  Vector type: Mammalian Expression
Growth in bacteria
  Bacterial resistance: Ampicillin, 100 μg/mL
  Growth temperature: 37°C
  Growth strain: DH5alpha
  Copy number: High Copy
Gene/Insert
  Gene/Insert name: SARS-CoV-2 Spike R214 insertion
  Species: Severe acute respiratory syndrome coronavirus 2
  Mutation: R214 insertion
  Entrez Gene: S (a.k.a. GU280_gp02, spike glycoprotein)
  Promoter: CAG
  Cloning method: Ligation Independent Cloning
Terms and licenses: Academic/Nonprofit Terms; Industry Terms: Not Available to Industry
Depositor comments: Please visit https://www.medrxiv.org/content/10.1101/2024.03.05.24303815v1 for medRxiv preprint.
How to cite: pTwist-SARS-CoV-2 Spike-deltaC18 InsertionR214-EPE was a gift from Alejandro Balazs (Addgene plasmid # 212461 ; http://n2t.net/addgene:212461 ; RRID:Addgene_212461)
